Addgene plasmid #126448: pTBL680 CHYRON3 integration construct
Purpose: To integrate the CHYRON3 locus at AAVS1 in human cells.
Depositing lab: Chang Liu. Publication: Lineage tracing and analog recording in mammalian cells by single-site DNA writing. Loveless TB, Grotts JH, Schechter MW, Forouzmand E, Carlson CK, Agahi BS, Liang G, Ficht M, Liu B, Xie X, Liu CC. Nat Chem Biol. 2021 Jun;17(6):739-747. doi: 10.1038/s41589-021-00769-8. Epub 2021 Mar 22. PubMed 33753928.
Backbone
  Vector backbone: pcDNA3.1
  Backbone manufacturer: Invitrogen
  Backbone size w/o insert (bp): 4560
  Total vector size (bp): 6642
  Modifications to backbone: Added homology arms to target the insert to AAVS1 and insulator sequences between the homology arms and the insert.
  Vector type: Mammalian Expression
  Selectable markers: Puromycin
Growth in bacteria
  Bacterial resistance: Ampicillin, 100 μg/mL
  Growth temperature: 37°C
  Growth strain: NEB Stable
  Copy number: High Copy
Gene/Insert 1
  Gene/Insert name: pU6/3xLacO-CHYRON3 hgRNA
  Species: H. sapiens (human); Streptococcus pyogenes
  Insert size (bp): 507
  Mutation: The SpCas9 sgRNA constant region is mutated to make it self-targeting.
  Promoter: human U6/3xLacO
  Cloning method: Gibson Cloning
  Sequencing primers: 5′ AAGGTCGGGCAGGAAGAGGG; 3′ TATGTAGAGAGGTACCTCGAGC
Gene/Insert 2
  Gene/Insert name: pCMV-puro (alt name: puromycin N-acetyltransferase)
  Species: Streptomyces sp.
  Insert size (bp): 1575
  Promoter: CMV
  Cloning method: Gibson Cloning
  Sequencing primers: 5′ CMV Forward; 3′ SV40pA-R
Resource information
  A portion of this plasmid was derived from a plasmid made by: Timothy Lu; the stgRNA expression cassette is from Addgene #81254.
Terms and licenses: Academic/Nonprofit Terms; Industry Terms: Not Available to Industry
Depositor comments: The insulator sequence is described in Liu et al., 2015, doi: 10.1038/nbt.3062. To integrate in human cells, digest with EcoRI and co-transfect with Addgene plasmids 126447 and 65772. Please visit https://doi.org/10.1101/639120 for bioRxiv preprint.
How to cite: pTBL680 CHYRON3 integration construct was a gift from Chang Liu (Addgene plasmid # 126448 ; http://n2t.net/addgene:126448 ; RRID:Addgene_126448)
