[The description below was written by a language model from this plasmid's Addgene catalogue record and pLannotate feature annotations shown in this document.]
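Description:
pTBL680 CHYRON3 integration construct is a 6.6 kb donor plasmid built on a pcDNA3.1-derived backbone and designed to place the CHYRON3 recording locus at the AAVS1 safe-harbour site (intron 1 of PPP1R12C) in human cells. It is maintained in E. coli through a high-copy ColE1/pUC-type origin and an ampicillin resistance gene (β-lactamase with its own promoter). The backbone also retains lac promoter/operator remnants and a bom fragment.

The payload lies between left and right AAVS1 homology arms of roughly 500 bp each. According to the record, insulator sequences were added between the arms and the insert, although these are not annotated in the feature table. The first cassette is a human U6 promoter modified with three lac operators, which would allow LacI-repressible, IPTG-relievable transcription. It drives the CHYRON3 homing guide RNA (hgRNA). This is a Streptococcus pyogenes Cas9 guide whose constant region is mutated so that the guide targets its own encoding DNA, letting the locus be cut and rewritten repeatedly. The self-targeting guide cassette was derived from an earlier stgRNA plasmid.

Downstream, a CMV enhancer/promoter drives puromycin N-acetyltransferase with an SV40 polyadenylation signal, for selection of integrants. Short annotated fragments (ble, truncated HIV-1 LTR, attB1, T7 promoter) appear to be cloning remnants or incidental matches.

The depositor indicates that the plasmid is linearised and co-delivered with two companion plasmids to achieve integration. The record does not describe what those plasmids encode. The resulting cell lines carry a single-site DNA-writing locus used for lineage tracing and analog recording in mammalian cells.
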