Features (pLannotate 1.2.2; 25 found; start..end, strand, type, name):
     28..80      -  misc_feature   bom (fragment): basis of mobility region from pBR322
    333..834     +  misc_feature   HA-L: left homology arm from the adeno-associated virus integration site (AAVS1) within intron 1 of the human PPP1R12C gene
    956..997     +  misc_feature   HA-R (fragment): right homology arm from the adeno-associated virus integration site (AAVS1) within intron 1 of the human PPP1R12C gene
   1257..1274    +  protein_bind   attB1 (fragment): mutant version of attB; recombination site for the Gateway® BP reaction BP Clonase™
   1435..1451    +  protein_bind   lac operator: The lac repressor binds to the lac operator to inhibit transcription in E. coli. This inhibition can be relieved by adding lactose or isopropyl-β-D-thiogalactopyranoside (IPTG). lac repressor encoded by lacI
   1502..1528    +  promoter       TREmod/U6 promoter (fragment): modified Tet-responsive promoter, consisting of seven repeats of the tet operator fused to a portion of the human U6 promoter
   1528..1547    -  protein_bind   lac operator (symmetric): The lac repressor binds to the lac operator to inhibit transcription in E. coli. This inhibition can be relieved by adding lactose or isopropyl-β-D-thiogalactopyranoside (IPTG). The symmetric lac operator was optimized for tight binding of lac repressor. lac repressor encoded by lacI
   1546..1567    +  promoter       TREmod/U6 promoter (fragment): modified Tet-responsive promoter, consisting of seven repeats of the tet operator fused to a portion of the human U6 promoter
   1599..1671    +  misc_RNA       gRNA scaffold: guide RNA scaffold for the Streptococcus pyogenes CRISPR/Cas9 system
   1689..1707    -  protein_bind   lac operator (symmetric): The lac repressor binds to the lac operator to inhibit transcription in E. coli. This inhibition can be relieved by adding lactose or isopropyl-β-D-thiogalactopyranoside (IPTG). The symmetric lac operator was optimized for tight binding of lac repressor. lac repressor encoded by lacI
   1807..2110    +  enhancer       CMV enhancer: human cytomegalovirus immediate early enhancer
   2111..2314    +  promoter       CMV promoter: human cytomegalovirus (CMV) immediate early promoter
   2310..2343    +  LTR            5' LTR (truncated) (fragment): truncated 5' long terminal repeat (LTR) from HIV-1
   2359..2377    +  promoter       T7 promoter: promoter for bacteriophage T7 RNA polymerase
   2413..3012    +  CDS            PuroR: puromycin N-acetyltransferase; pac from Streptomyces alboniger; confers resistance to puromycin
   3019..3177    +  CDS            ble (fragment): BLE_KLEPN - Experimental evidence at protein level: Swiss-Prot protein existence level 1. Binding protein with a strong affinity to the bleomycin family of antibiotics. Binds to CL990; an antimitotic-antibiotic compound. From Klebsiella pneumoniae.
   3172..3293    +  polyA_signal   SV40 poly(A) signal: SV40 polyadenylation signal
   3606..4135    +  misc_feature   HA-R: right homology arm from the adeno-associated virus integration site (AAVS1) within intron 1 of the human PPP1R12C gene
   4509..4525    -  protein_bind   lac operator: The lac repressor binds to the lac operator to inhibit transcription in E. coli. This inhibition can be relieved by adding lactose or isopropyl-β-D-thiogalactopyranoside (IPTG). lac repressor encoded by lacI
   4533..4563    -  promoter       lac promoter: promoter for the E. coli lac operon
   4578..4599    -  protein_bind   CAP binding site: CAP binding activates transcription in the presence of cAMP. E. coli catabolite activator protein
   4612..4704    -  CDS            lacI (fragment): lac repressor; lacI; The lac repressor binds to the lac operator to inhibit transcription in E. coli. This inhibition can be relieved by adding lactose or isopropyl-β-D-thiogalactopyranoside (IPTG).
   4887..5475    -  rep_origin     ori: high-copy-number ColE1/pMB1/pBR322/pUC origin of replication
   5646..6506    -  CDS            AmpR: β-lactamase; bla; confers resistance to ampicillin, carbenicillin, and related antibiotics
   6507..6611    -  promoter       AmpR promoter: bla
>Addgene plasmid #126448 | pTBL680 CHYRON3 integration construct | addgene full sequence | sequence record 246061 | Addgene NGS Result
GACGGATCGGGAGATCTCCCGATCCCCTATGGTGCACTCTCAGTACAATCTGCTCTGATGCCGCATAGTT
AAGCCAGTATCTGCTCCCTGCTTGTGTGTTGGAGGTCGCTGAGTAGTGCGCGAGCAAAATTTAAGCTACA
ACAAGGCAAGGCTTGACCGACAATTGCATGAAGAATCTGCTTAGGGTTAGGCGTTTTGCGCTGCTTCGCG
ATGTACGGGCCAGATATACGCGTTGGTGAGTGAATTCCTGCCGCCTCCTTCAGGTTCCGTCTTCCTCCAC
TCCCTCTTCCCCTTGCTCTCTGCTGTGTTGCTGCCCAAGGATGCTCTTTCCGGAGCACTTCCTTCTCGGC
GCTGCACCACGTGATGTCCTCTGAGCGGATCCTCCCCGTGTCTGGGTCCTCTCCGGGCATCTCTCCTCCC
TCACCCAACCCCATGCCGTCTTCACTCGCTGGGTTCCCTTTTCCTTCTCCTTCTGGGGCCTGTGCCATCT
CTCGTTTCTTAGGATGGCCTTCTCCGACGGATGTCTCCCTTGCGTCCCGCCTCCCCTTCTTGTAGGCCTG
CATCATCACCGTTTTTCTGGACAACCCCAAAGTACCCCGTCTCCCTGGCTTTAGCCACCTCTCCATCCTC
TTGCTTTCTTTGCCTGGACACCCCGTTCTCCTGTGGATTCGGGTCACCTCTCACTCCTTTCATTTGGGCA
GCTCCCCTACCCCCCTTACCTCTCTAGTCTGTGCTAGCTCTTCCAGCCCCCTGTCATGGCATCTTCCAGG
GGTCCGAGAGCTCAGCTAGTCTTCTTCCTCCAACCCGGGCCCCTATGTCCACTTCAGGACAGCATGTTTG
CTGCCTCCAGGGATCCTGTGTCCCCGAGCTGGGACCACCTTATATTCCCAGGGCCGGTTAATGTGGCTCT
GGTTCTGGGTACTTTTATCTGTCCCCTCCACCCCACAGTGGGGCCACTAGGGACAGGATTGGTGACAGAA
AAGCCCCATCCTTAGGCAGCTAGTCAGGTAGTAAAAGGTCTCAACTAGGCAGTGGCAGAGCAGGATTCAA
ATTCAGGGCTGTTGTGATGCCTCCGCAGACTCTGAGCGCCACCTGGTGGTAATTTGTCTGTGCCTCTTCT
GACGTGGAAGAACAGCAACTAACACACTAACACGGCATTTACTATGGGCCAGCCATTGTTCTAAAGCCCT
CGTTCACAGAGAAAGTTCGGTTACACTGCGGATTGAGGCGGACACTGATTGACACGGTTTGCTAGCTGTA
CAAAAAAGCAGGCTTTAAAGGAACCAATTCAGTCGACTGGATCCGGTACCAAGGTCGGGCAGGAAGAGGG
CCTATTTCCCATGATTCCTTCATATTTGCATATACGATACAAGGCTGTTAGAGAGATAATTAGAATTAAT
TTGACTGTAAACACAAAGATATTAGTACAAAAAATTGTGAGCGGATAACAATTATTTCTTGGGTAGTTTG
CAGTTTTAAAATTATGTTTTAAAATGGACTATCATATGCTTACCGTAACTTGAAAGTAATTGTGAGCGCT
CACAATTATATATCTTGTGGAAAGGACGAAACACCGGCCCAGACTGAGCACGTGAGGGTTAGAGCTAGAA
ATAGCAAGTTAACCTAAGGCTAGTCCGTTATCAACTTGAAAAAGTGGCACCGAGTCGGTGCTTTTTTCTA
GACCCAGCAATTGTGAGCGCTCACAATGCCGCTCGAGGTACCTCTCTACATACATTGATTATTGACTAGT
TATTAATAGTAATCAATTACGGGGTCATTAGTTCATAGCCCATATATGGAGTTCCGCGTTACATAACTTA
CGGTAAATGGCCCGCCTGGCTGACCGCCCAACGACCCCCGCCCATTGACGTCAATAATGACGTATGTTCC
CATAGTAACGCCAATAGGGACTTTCCATTGACGTCAATGGGTGGAGTATTTACGGTAAACTGCCCACTTG
GCAGTACATCAAGTGTATCATATGCCAAGTACGCCCCCTATTGACGTCAATGACGGTAAATGGCCCGCCT
GGCATTATGCCCAGTACATGACCTTATGGGACTTTCCTACTTGGCAGTACATCTACGTATTAGTCATCGC
TATTACCATGGTGATGCGGTTTTGGCAGTACATCAATGGGCGTGGATAGCGGTTTGACTCACGGGGATTT
CCAAGTCTCCACCCCATTGACGTCAATGGGAGTTTGTTTTGGCACCAAAATCAACGGGACTTTCCAAAAT
GTCGTAACAACTCCGCCCCATTGACGCAAATGGGCGGTAGGCGTGTACGGTGGGAGGTCTATATAAGCAG
AGCTCTCTGGCTAACTAGAGAACCCACTGCTTACTGGCTTATCGAAATTAATACGACTCACTATAGGGAG
ACCCAAGCTGGCTAGCGCTACCGGTCGCCACCATGACCGAGTACAAGCCCACGGTGCGCCTCGCCACCCG
CGACGACGTCCCCCGGGCCGTACGCACCCTCGCCGCCGCGTTCGCCGACTACCCCGCCACGCGCCACACC
GTCGACCCGGACCGCCACATCGAGCGGGTCACCGAGCTGCAAGAACTCTTCCTCACGCGCGTCGGGCTCG
ACATCGGCAAGGTGTGGGTCGCGGACGACGGCGCCGCGGTGGCGGTCTGGACCACGCCGGAGAGCGTCGA
AGCGGGGGCGGTGTTCGCCGAGATCGGCCCGCGCATGGCCGAGTTGAGCGGTTCCCGGCTGGCCGCGCAG
CAACAGATGGAAGGCCTCCTGGCGCCGCACCGGCCCAAGGAGCCCGCGTGGTTCCTGGCCACCGTCGGCG
TCTCGCCCGACCACCAGGGCAAGGGTCTGGGCAGCGCCGTCGTGCTCCCCGGAGTGGAGGCGGCCGAGCG
CGCCGGGGTGCCCGCCTTCCTGGAGACCTCCGCGCCCCGCAACCTCCCCTTCTACGAGCGGCTCGGCTTC
ACCGTCACCGCCGACGTCGAGGTGCCCGAAGGACCGCGCACCTGGTGCATGACCCGCAAGCCCGGTGCCT
GATTCGAAATGACCGACCAAGCGACGCCCAACCTGCCATCACGAGATTTCGATTCCACCGCCGCCTTCTA
TGAAAGGTTGGGCTTCGGAATCGTTTTCCGGGACGCCGGCTGGATGATCCTCCAGCGCGGGGATCTCATG
CTGGAGTTCTTCGCCCACCCCAACTTGTTTATTGCAGCTTATAATGGTTACAAATAAAGCAATAGCATCA
CAAATTTCACAAATAAAGCATTTTTTTCACTGCATTCTAGTTGTGGTTTGTCCAAACTCATCAATGTATC
TTATCATGTCTGTATAAGCTAGTCAGGTAGTAAAAGGTCTCAACTAGGCAGTGGCAGAGCAGGATTCAAA
TTCAGGGCTGTTGTGATGCCTCCGCAGACTCTGAGCGCCACCTGGTGGTAATTTGTCTGTGCCTCTTCTG
ACGTGGAAGAACAGCAACTAACACACTAACACGGCATTTACTATGGGCCAGCCATTGTTCTAATTGGGTC
TAACCCCCACCTCCTGTTAGGCAGATTCCTTATCTGGTGACACACCCCCATTTCCTGGAGCCATCTCTCT
CCTTGCCAGAACCTCTAAGGTTTGCTTACGATGGAGCCAGAGAGGATCCTGGGAGGGAGAGCTTGGCAGG
GGGTGGGAGGGAAGGGGGGGATGCGTGACCTGCCCGGTTCTCAGTGGCCACCCTGCGCTACCCTCTCCCA
GAACCTGAGCTGCTCTGACGCGGCTGTCTGGTGCGTTTCACTGATCCTGGTGCTGCAGCTTCCTTACACT
TCCCAAGAGGAGAAGCAGTTTGGAAAAACAAAATCAGAATAAGTTGGTCCTGAGTTCTAACTTTGGCTCT
TCACCTTTCTAGTCCCCAATTTATATTGTTCCTCCGTGCGTCAGTTTTACCTGTGAGATAAGGCCAGTAG
CCAGCCCCGTCCTGGCAGGGCTGTGGTGAGGAGGGGGGTGTCCGTGTGGAAAACTCCCTTTGTGAGAATG
GTGCGTCCTAGGTGTTCACCAGGTCGTGGCCGCCTCTACTCCCTTTCTCTTTCTCCATCCTTCTTTCCTT
AAAGAGTCCCCAGTGCTATCTGGGACATATTCCTCCGCCCAGAGCAGGGTCCCGCTTCCCTAAGGCCCTG
CTCTGGGCTTCTGGGTTTGAGTCCTTGGCAAGCCCAGGAGAGGCGCTCAGGCTTCCCTGTCCCCCTTCCT
CGTCCACCATCTCATGCCCCTGGCTCTCCTGCCCCTTCCCTACAGGGGTTCCTGGCTCTGCTCTTCAGAC
TGAGCCCCGTTCCCCTGCATCCCCGTTCCCCTGCATCCCCCTTCCCCTGCATCCCCCAGAGGCCCCAGGC
CACCTACTTGGCCTGGACCCCACGAGAGGCCACCCCAGCCCTGTCTACCAGGCTGCCTTTTGGGTGGATT
CTCCTCCAACTGTGGGGTGACTGCTTGGCAAACGAATTCCCGTCGACCTCTAGCTAGAGCTTGGCGTAAT
CATGGTCATAGCTGTTTCCTGTGTGAAATTGTTATCCGCTCACAATTCCACACAACATACGAGCCGGAAG
CATAAAGTGTAAAGCCTGGGGTGCCTAATGAGTGAGCTAACTCACATTAATTGCGTTGCGCTCACTGCCC
GCTTTCCAGTCGGGAAACCTGTCGTGCCAGCTGCATTAATGAATCGGCCAACGCGCGGGGAGAGGCGGTT
TGCGTATTGGGCGCTCTTCCGCTTCCTCGCTCACTGACTCGCTGCGCTCGGTCGTTCGGCTGCGGCGAGC
GGTATCAGCTCACTCAAAGGCGGTAATACGGTTATCCACAGAATCAGGGGATAACGCAGGAAAGAACATG
TGAGCAAAAGGCCAGCAAAAGGCCAGGAACCGTAAAAAGGCCGCGTTGCTGGCGTTTTTCCATAGGCTCC
GCCCCCCTGACGAGCATCACAAAAATCGACGCTCAAGTCAGAGGTGGCGAAACCCGACAGGACTATAAAG
ATACCAGGCGTTTCCCCCTGGAAGCTCCCTCGTGCGCTCTCCTGTTCCGACCCTGCCGCTTACCGGATAC
CTGTCCGCCTTTCTCCCTTCGGGAAGCGTGGCGCTTTCTCATAGCTCACGCTGTAGGTATCTCAGTTCGG
TGTAGGTCGTTCGCTCCAAGCTGGGCTGTGTGCACGAACCCCCCGTTCAGCCCGACCGCTGCGCCTTATC
CGGTAACTATCGTCTTGAGTCCAACCCGGTAAGACACGACTTATCGCCACTGGCAGCAGCCACTGGTAAC
AGGATTAGCAGAGCGAGGTATGTAGGCGGTGCTACAGAGTTCTTGAAGTGGTGGCCTAACTACGGCTACA
CTAGAAGAACAGTATTTGGTATCTGCGCTCTGCTGAAGCCAGTTACCTTCGGAAAAAGAGTTGGTAGCTC
TTGATCCGGCAAACAAACCACCGCTGGTAGCGGTGGTTTTTTTGTTTGCAAGCAGCAGATTACGCGCAGA
AAAAAAGGATCTCAAGAAGATCCTTTGATCTTTTCTACGGGGTCTGACGCTCAGTGGAACGAAAACTCAC
GTTAAGGGATTTTGGTCATGAGATTATCAAAAAGGATCTTCACCTAGATCCTTTTAAATTAAAAATGAAG
TTTTAAATCAATCTAAAGTATATATGAGTAAACTTGGTCTGACAGTTACCAATGCTTAATCAGTGAGGCA
CCTATCTCAGCGATCTGTCTATTTCGTTCATCCATAGTTGCCTGACTCCCCGTCGTGTAGATAACTACGA
TACGGGAGGGCTTACCATCTGGCCCCAGTGCTGCAATGATACCGCGAGACCCACGCTCACCGGCTCCAGA
TTTATCAGCAATAAACCAGCCAGCCGGAAGGGCCGAGCGCAGAAGTGGTCCTGCAACTTTATCCGCCTCC
ATCCAGTCTATTAATTGTTGCCGGGAAGCTAGAGTAAGTAGTTCGCCAGTTAATAGTTTGCGCAACGTTG
TTGCCATTGCTACAGGCATCGTGGTGTCACGCTCGTCGTTTGGTATGGCTTCATTCAGCTCCGGTTCCCA
ACGATCAAGGCGAGTTACATGATCCCCCATGTTGTGCAAAAAAGCGGTTAGCTCCTTCGGTCCTCCGATC
GTTGTCAGAAGTAAGTTGGCCGCAGTGTTATCACTCATGGTTATGGCAGCACTGCATAATTCTCTTACTG
TCATGCCATCCGTAAGATGCTTTTCTGTGACTGGTGAGTACTCAACCAAGTCATTCTGAGAATAGTGTAT
GCGGCGACCGAGTTGCTCTTGCCCGGCGTCAATACGGGATAATACCGCGCCACATAGCAGAACTTTAAAA
GTGCTCATCATTGGAAAACGTTCTTCGGGGCGAAAACTCTCAAGGATCTTACCGCTGTTGAGATCCAGTT
CGATGTAACCCACTCGTGCACCCAACTGATCTTCAGCATCTTTTACTTTCACCAGCGTTTCTGGGTGAGC
AAAAACAGGAAGGCAAAATGCCGCAAAAAAGGGAATAAGGGCGACACGGAAATGTTGAATACTCATACTC
TTCCTTTTTCAATATTATTGAAGCATTTATCAGGGTTATTGTCTCATGAGCGGATACATATTTGAATGTA
TTTAGAAAAATAAACAAATAGGGGTTCCGCGCACATTTCCCCGAAAAGTGCCACCTGACGTC
